>Addgene plasmid #160258 | 21 pCOLI_A_N-GST_C_STREP | addgene full sequence | sequence record 318781 | Addgene NGS Result
GCTCGTCAGGGGGGCGGAGCCTATGGAAAAACGCCAGCAACGCGGCCTTTTTACGGTTCCTGGCCTTTTG
CTGGCCTTTTGCTCACATGTTCTTTCCTGCGTTATCCCCTGATTCTGTGGATAACCGTATTACCGCCTTT
GAGTGAGCTGATACCGCTCGCCGCAGCCGAACGACCGAGCGCAGCGAGTCAGTGAGCGAGGAAGCGGAAG
AGCGCCTGATGCGGTATTTTCTCCTTACGCATCTGTGCGGTATTTCACACCGCAATGGTGCACTCTCAGT
ACAATCTGCTCTGATGCCGCATAGTTAAGCCAGTATACACTCCGCTATCGCTACGTGACTGGGTCATGGC
TGCGCCCCGACACCCGCCAACACCCGCTGACGCGCCCTGACGGGCTTGTCTGCTCCCGGCATCCGCTTAC
AGACAAGCTGTGACCGTCTCCGGGAGCTGCATGTGTCAGAGGTTTTCACCGTCATCACCGAAACGCGCGA
GGCAGCTGCGGTAAAGCTCATCAGCGTGGTCGTGAAGCGATTCACAGATGTCTGCCTGTTCATCCGCGTC
CAGCTCGTTGAGTTTCTCCAGAAGCGTTAATGTCTGGCTTCTGATAAAGCGGGCCATGTTAAGGGCGGTT
TTTTCCTGTTTGGTCACTGATGCCTCCGTGTAAGGGGGATTTCTGTTCATGGGGTAATGATACCGATGAA
ACGAGAGAGGATGCTCACGATACGGGTTACTGATGATGAACATGCCCGGTTACTGGAACGTTGTGAGGGT
AAACAACTGGCGGTATGGATGCGGCGGGACCAGAGAAAAATCACTCAGGGTCAATGCCAGCGCTTCGTTA
ATACAGATGTAGGTGTTGGCACCATGCATCGATCCCGCGAAATTAATACGACTCACTATAGGGAGACCAC
AACGGTTTCCCTCCGGCTCCGGAAATAATTTTGTTTAACTTTAAGAAGGAGATATACATATGTCCCCTAT
ACTAGGTTATTGGAAAATTAAGGGCCTTGTGCAACCCACTCGACTTCTTTTGGAATATCTTGAAGAAAAA
TATGAAGAGCATTTGTATGAGCGCGATGAAGGTGATAAATGGCGAAACAAAAAGTTTGAATTGGGTTTGG
AGTTTCCCAATCTTCCTTATTATATTGATGGTGATGTTAAATTAACACAGTCTATGGCCATCATACGTTA
TATAGCTGACAAGCACAACATGTTGGGTGGTTGTCCAAAAGAGCGTGCAGAGATTTCAATGCTTGAAGGA
GCGGTTTTGGATATTAGATACGGTGTTTCGAGAATTGCATATAGTAAAGACTTTGAAACTCTCAAAGTTG
ATTTTCTTAGCAAGCTACCTGAAATGCTGAAAATGTTCGAAGATCGTTTATGTCATAAAACATATTTAAA
TGGTGATCATGTAACCCATCCTGACTTCATGTTGTATGACGCTCTTGATGTTGTTTTATACATGGACCCA
ATGTGCCTGGATGCGTTCCCAAAATTAGTTTGTTTTAAAAAACGTATTGAAGCTATCCCACAAATTGATA
AGTACTTGAAATCCAGCAAGTATATAGCATGGCCTTTGCAGGGCTGGCAAGCCACGTTTGGTGGTGGCGA
CCATCCTCCAAAATCGGATCTGGAAGTTCTGTTCCAGGGGCCCGGATCCCGGTCCGACATATGAGCGCGC
GGAATTCAAAGGCCTACGTCGACGAGCTCACTAGTCGCGGCCGCTTTCGAATCTAGAGCCTGCAGTCTCG
ACAAGCTTGGAAGCGGATCTGGATCTGGAAGCAGCGCCAGCGCTTGGAGTCATCCCCAATTTGAGAAAGG
TGGAGGTTCCGGAGGTGGATCGGGAGGTTCGGCGTGGAGCCACCCGCAGTTCGAAAAATAATAAGTCGAG
AAGTACTAGAGGATGTACAACGCGTGCGCGCTGATCCGGCTGCTAACAAAGCCCGAAAGGAAGCTGAGTT
GGCTGCTGCCACCGCTGAGCAATAACTAGCATAACCCCTTGGGGCCTCTAAACGGGTCTTGAGGGGTTTT
TTGCTGAAAGGAGGAACTATATCGGGATTAGCCCGCCTAATGAGCGGGCTTTTTTTTAATTCCCCTATTT
GTTTATTTTTCTAAATACATTCAAATATGTATCCGCTCATGAGACAATAACCCTGATAAATGCTTCAATA
ATATTGAAAAAGGAAGAGTATGAGTATTCAACATTTCCGTGTCGCCCTTATTCCCTTTTTTGCGGCATTT
TGCCTTCCTGTTTTTGCTCACCCAGAAACGCTCGTGAAAGTAAAAGACGCAGAGGACCAATTGGGGGCAC
GAGTGGGATACATAGAACTGGACTTGAATAGCGGTAAAATCCTTGAGAGTTTTCGCCCTGAAGAGCGTTT
TCCAATGATGAGCACTTTCAAAGTTCTGCTATGTGGAGCAGTATTATCCCGTGTAGATGCGGGGCAAGAG
CAACTCGGACGACGAATACACTATTCGCAGAATGACTTGGTTGAATACTCCCCAGTGACAGAAAAGCACC
TTACGGACGGAATGACGGTAAGAGAATTATGTAGTGCCGCCATAACGATGAGTGATAACACTGCGGCGAA
CTTACTTCTGACAACCATCGGTGGACCGAAGGAATTAACCGCTTTTTTGCACAATATGGGAGACCATGTA
ACTCGCCTTGACCGTTGGGAACCAGAACTGAATGAAGCCATACCAAACGACGAGCGAGACACCACAATGC
CTGCGGCAATGGCAACAACATTACGCAAACTATTAACTGGCGAACTACTTACTCTGGCTTCACGGCAACA
ATTAATAGACTGGCTTGAAGCGGATAAAGTTGCAGGACCACTACTGCGTTCGGCACTTCCTGCTGGCTGG
TTTATTGCTGATAAATCTGGGGCAGGAGAGCGTGGTTCACGGGGTATCATTGCCGCACTTGGACCAGATG
GTAAGCCTTCCCGTATCGTAGTTATCTACACGACGGGTAGTCAGGCAACTATGGACGAACGAAATAGACA
GATTGCTGAAATAGGGGCTTCACTGATTAAGCATTGGTAAACCGATACAATTAAAGGCTCCTTTTGGAGC
CTTTTTTTTTGGACGGACCGGTAGAAAAGATCAAAGGATCTTCTTGAGATCCTTTTTTTCTGCGCGTAAT
CTGCTGCTTGCAAACAAAAAAACCACCGCTACCAGCGGTGGTTTGTTTGCCGGATCAAGAGCTACCAACT
CTTTTTCCGAAGGTAACTGGCTTCAGCAGAGCGCAGATACCAAATACTGTCCTTCTAGTGTAGCCGTAGT
TAGGCCACCACTTCAAGAACTCTGTAGCACCGCCTACATACCTCGCTCTGCTAATCCTGTTACCAGTGGC
TGCTGCCAGTGGCGATAAGTCGTGTCTTACCGGGTTGGACTCAAGACGATAGTTACCGGATAAGGCGCAG
CGGTCGGGCTGAACGGGGGGTTCGTGCACACAGCCCAGCTTGGAGCGAACGACCTACACCGAACTGAGAT
ACCTACAGCGTGAGCTATGAGAAAGCGCCACGCTTCCCGAAGGGAGAAAGGCGGACAGGTATCCGGTAAG
CGGCAGGGTCGGAACAGGAGAGCGCACGAGGGAGCTTCCAGGGGGAAACGCCTGGTATCTTTATAGTCCT
GTCGGGTTTCGCCACCTCTGACTTGAGCGTCGATTTTTGTGAT
Features (pLannotate 1.2.2; 14 found; start..end, strand, type, name):
     77..210     +  rep_origin     RSF ori (fragment): Plasmids containing the RSF 1030 origin of replication can be propagated in E. coli cells that contain additional plasmids with compatible origins.
    215..354     -  misc_feature   bom: basis of mobility region from pBR322
    456..647     -  CDS            rop: Rop protein, which maintains plasmids at low copy number; rop
    687..797     +  CDS            mbeC (fragment): MBEC_ECOLX - Experimental evidence at protein level: Swiss-Prot protein existence level 1. Required for efficient mobilization of ColE1 plasmid and is thus essential to promote the specific transfer of the plasmid during conjugation. Probably functions by inducing DNA bending, helping the MbeA relaxase to melt the DNA around the nic site and cleave the phosphodiester bond. Binds specifically double-stranded DNA (dsDNA) containing the ColE1 oriT but does not recognize the inverted repeat (IR). From Escherichia coli.
    884..902     +  promoter       T7 promoter: promoter for bacteriophage T7 RNA polymerase
    940..962     +  RBS            RBS: efficient ribosome binding site from bacteriophage T7 gene 10 (Olins and Rangwala, 1989)
    970..1623    +  CDS            GST26_SCHJA: Experimental evidence at protein level: Swiss-Prot protein existence level 1. GST isoenzymes appear to play a central role in the parasite detoxification system. Other functions are also suspected including a role in increasing the solubility of haematin in the parasite gut. From Schistosoma japonicum (Blood fluke).
   1855..1877    +  CDS            Strep-Tag II (fragment): peptide that binds Strep-Tactin®, an engineered form of streptavidin
   1929..1978    +  CDS            SET1 (fragment): solubility-enhancement tag derived from T7 phage gene 10B
   1986..2033    +  terminator     T7 terminator: transcription terminator for bacteriophage T7 RNA polymerase
   2098..2189    +  promoter       AmpR promoter: bla
   2190..3047    +  CDS            bla: BLAT_ECOLX - Experimental evidence at protein level: Swiss-Prot protein existence level 1. TEM-type are the most prevalent beta-lactamases in enterobacteria; they hydrolyze the beta-lactam bond in susceptible beta-lactam antibiotics, thus conferring resistance to penicillins and cephalosporins. TEM-3 and TEM-4 are capable of hydrolyzing cefotaxime and ceftazidime. TEM-5 is capable of hydrolyzing ceftazidime. TEM-6 is capable of hydrolyzing ceftazidime and aztreonam. TEM-8/CAZ-2, TEM- 16/CAZ-7 and TEM-24/CAZ-6 are markedly active against ceftazidime. IRT- 4 shows resistance to beta-lactamase in
   3054..3093    +  terminator     fd terminator: central terminator from bacteriophage fd (Otsuka and Kunisawa, 1982)
   3124..29      +  rep_origin     ori (across the origin): high-copy-number ColE1/pMB1/pBR322/pUC origin of replication
