[The description below was written by a language model from this plasmid's Addgene catalogue record and pLannotate feature annotations shown in this document.]
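Description:
21 pCOLI_A_N-GST_C_STREP is an empty bacterial expression backbone of about 3.7 kb, derived from pST50Trc and belonging to the InteBac suite of mutually compatible bacterial and baculovirus expression vectors. It is maintained in E. coli through a ColE1/pMB1-type origin of replication accompanied by the rop gene and the pBR322 bom region. The presence of Rop, which restrains plasmid copy number, fits the catalogue listing as low copy. Selection is by ampicillin, conferred by a TEM beta-lactamase (bla) gene under its own promoter and followed by an fd phage terminator. The automated annotation also flags short fragments resembling an RSF origin and mbeC; these are partial matches adjacent to the origin region and probably reflect backbone sequence similarity rather than functional elements.

The expression cassette is driven by a T7 promoter with the efficient phage T7 gene 10 ribosome binding site, so it is intended for strains that supply T7 RNA polymerase, and it ends at a T7 terminator. Downstream of the RBS lies Schistosoma japonicum glutathione S-transferase, which according to the record is followed by a 3C protease cleavage site, a custom multiple cloning site for Gibson assembly, and a non-cleavable twin StrepII tag. The feature table detects only one partial Strep-tag II match and does not annotate the 3C site, and the short SET1 hit just before the terminator is likely incidental T7 gene 10-derived sequence. An open reading frame inserted in frame yields a protein with a removable N-terminal GST and a permanent C-terminal 2xStrepII tag. This allows glutathione and Strep-Tactin affinity steps to be combined, which is useful for enriching full-length recombinant product.
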