Addgene plasmid #160258: 21 pCOLI_A_N-GST_C_STREP
Purpose: (Empty Backbone) N-term GST 3C cleavable, C--term 2xStrepII Amp resistant bacterial expression vector
Depositing lab: John Weir. Depositing organization: Friedrich Miescher Laboratory. Publication: InteBac - An integrated bacterial and baculovirus expression vector suite. Altmannova V, Blaha A, Astrinidis S, Reichle H, Weir JR. Protein Sci. 2020 Sep 21. doi: 10.1002/pro.3957. PubMed 32955754.
Backbone
  Vector backbone: pST50Trc
  Modifications to backbone: Custom MCS added to the vector for full compatibility within the InteBac system. 3C cleavable GST fusion added to N-terminus and non-cleavable twin StrepII tag added to C-terminus.
  Vector type: Bacterial Expression
  Promoter: T7
  Tag / fusion protein: GST (N terminal on backbone); 2xStrepII (C terminal on backbone)
Growth in bacteria
  Bacterial resistance: Ampicillin, 100 μg/mL
  Growth temperature: 37°C
  Growth strain: DH5alpha
  Copy number: Low Copy
Gene/Insert
  Cloning method: Gibson Cloning
  Sequencing primers: 5′ T7_fwd; 3′ T7_rev
Terms and licenses: Academic/Nonprofit Terms; Industry Terms: Not Available to Industry
How to cite: 21 pCOLI_A_N-GST_C_STREP was a gift from John Weir (Addgene plasmid # 160258 ; http://n2t.net/addgene:160258 ; RRID:Addgene_160258)
